>Addgene plasmid #49259 | pBiFC-HA-hCaspase 2 CARD-VC155 | depositor partial sequence | sequence record 72839 | caspase-2 CARD
ATGGCCGCTGACAGGGGACGCAGGATATTGGGAGTGTGTGGCATGCATCCTCATCATCAGGAAACTCTAA
AAAAGAACCGAGTGGTGCTAGCCAAACAGCTGTTGTTGAGCGAATTGTTAGAACATCTTCTGGAGAAGGA
CATCATCACCTTGGAAATGAGGGAGCTCATCCAGGCCAAAGTGGGCAGTTTCAGCCAGAATGTGGAACTC
CTCAACTTGCTGCCTAAGAGGGGTCCCCAAGCTTTTGATGCCTTCTGTGAAGCACTGAGGGAGACCAAGC
AAGGCCACCTGGAGGATATGTTGCTCACCACCCTTTCTGGGCTTCAGCATGTACTCCCACCGTTGAGCTG
TGACTACGACTTGAGT
