>Addgene plasmid #49259 | pBiFC-HA-hCaspase 2 CARD-VC155 | addgene partial sequence | sequence record 75875 | CMV-F 5'-CGCAAATGGGCGGTAGGCGTG-3'
GAGCTCGTTTAGTGAACCGTCAGATCGCCTGGAGACGCCATCCACGCTGTTTTGACCTCCATAGAAGACA
CCGGGACCGATCCAGCCTCCGGACTCTAGAGGATCCGGTACTAGAGGAACTGAAAAACCAGAAAGTTAAC
TGGTAAGTTTAGTCTTTTTGTCTTTTATTTCAGGTCCCGGATCCGGTGGTGGTGCAAATCAAAGAACTGC
TCCTCAGTGGATGTTGCCTTTACTTCTAGGCCTGTACGGAAGTGTTACTTCTGCTCTAAAAGCTGCGGAA
TTGTACCCGCGGGCCCACCATGTACCCATACGATGTTCCAGATTACGCTCTTATGGCCATGGAGGCCCGA
ATTCGGTCGACCATGGCCGCTGACAGGGGACGCAGGATATTGGGAGTGTGTGGCATGCATCCTCATCATC
AGGAAACTCTAAAAAAGAACCGAGTGGTGCTAGCCAAACAGCTGTTGTTGAGCGAATTGTTAGAACATCT
TCTGGAGAAGGACATCATCACCTTGGAAATGAGGGAGCTCATCCAGGCCAAAGTGGGCAGTTTCAGCCAG
AATGTGGAACTCCTCAACTTGCTGCCTAAGAGGGGTCCCCAAGCTTTTGATGCCTTCTGTGAAGCACTGA
GGGAGACCAAGCAAGGCCACCTGGAGGATATGTTGCTCACCACCCTTTCTGGGCTTCAGCATGTACTCCC
ACCGTTGAGCTGTGACTACGACTTGAGTACGTCGACCGAGATCTCTCGAGGTACCCGTCCGGCGTGCAAA
ATCCCGAACGACCTGAAACAGAAAGTCATGAACCACGACAAGCAGAAGAACGGCATCAAGGCCAACTTCA
AGATCCGCCACAACATCGAGGACGGCGGCGTGCAGCTCGCCGACCACTACCAGCAGAACACCCCCATCGG
CGACGGCCCCGTGCTGCTGCCCGACAACCACTACCTGA
