[The description below was written by a language model from this plasmid's Addgene catalogue record.]
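Description:
pBiFC-HA-hCaspase 2 CARD-VC155 is a mammalian expression plasmid of about 4.4 kb built for bimolecular fluorescence complementation (BiFC) assays of caspase-2 dimerization. It is based on a roughly 4 kb backbone, which the record lists as pBiFC-NC155 although the construct name points to a VC155-type vector. It is propagated in E. coli under ampicillin selection. The record gives no origin of replication, copy number, or mammalian selection marker, and no feature table is available to confirm other backbone elements.

The insert is a 366 bp fragment of human CASP2 encoding the caspase recruitment domain (CARD). It was produced by deleting residues 123–435, which removes the catalytic portion of the protein and leaves only the prodomain that mediates recruitment to activation platforms. The fragment was cloned into a BglII site that is preserved on both sides. Because the same enzyme flanks both ends, insert orientation is not fixed by the cloning strategy itself. Expression is driven by the CMV promoter, and the backbone supplies an N-terminal HA epitope tag for detection and a C-terminal fusion to the C-terminal fragment of split Venus (VC155).

The Venus fragment is non-fluorescent by itself. When co-expressed with a complementary CARD fusion carrying the N-terminal Venus fragment, close apposition of two CARD domains lets the halves refold into a fluorescent protein. Fluorescence therefore reports the induced proximity of caspase-2 molecules, the step associated with its activation. This allows caspase-2 dimerization to be visualized and localized in living mammalian cells without expressing catalytically active enzyme.
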