Addgene plasmid #49259: pBiFC-HA-hCaspase 2 CARD-VC155
Purpose: Expresses split fluorescence protein to measure caspase-2 dimerization in mammalian cells.
Depositing lab: Douglas Green. Depositing organization: St. Jude Children's Research Hospital. Publication: Characterization of cytoplasmic caspase-2 activation by induced proximity. Bouchier-Hayes L, Oberst A, McStay GP, Connell S, Tait SW, Dillon CP, Flanagan JM, Beere HM, Green DR. Mol Cell. 2009 Sep 24;35(6):830-40. doi: 10.1016/j.molcel.2009.07.023. PubMed 19782032.
Backbone
  Vector backbone: pBiFC-NC155
  Backbone size w/o insert (bp): 4000
  Total vector size (bp): 4360
  Vector type: Mammalian Expression
Growth in bacteria
  Bacterial resistance: Ampicillin, 100 μg/mL
  Growth temperature: 37°C
  Growth strain: DH5alpha
  Copy number: Unknown
Gene/Insert
  Gene/Insert name: Caspase-2 CARD
  Species: H. sapiens (human)
  Insert size (bp): 366
  Mutation: deleted aa 123-435
  GenBank ID: U13021
  Entrez Gene: CASP2 (a.k.a. CASP-2, ICH1, MRT80, NEDD-2, NEDD2, PPP1R57)
  Promoter: CMV
  Tag / fusion protein: HA (N terminal on backbone); split Venus C (C terminal on backbone)
  Cloning method: Restriction Enzyme; 5′ cloning site BglII (not destroyed); 3′ cloning site BglII (not destroyed)
  Sequencing primers: 5′ atgtacccatacgatgttccag; 3′ tgcttgtcgtggttcatgac
Terms and licenses: Academic/Nonprofit Terms; Industry Terms: Not Available to Industry
How to cite: pBiFC-HA-hCaspase 2 CARD-VC155 was a gift from Douglas Green (Addgene plasmid # 49259 ; http://n2t.net/addgene:49259 ; RRID:Addgene_49259)
